Addgene plasmid #18829: TRPML2-MYC
Depositing lab: Craig Montell. Depositing organization: Johns Hopkins University and School of Medicine. Publication: Lysosomal localization of TRPML3 depends on TRPML2 and the mucolipidosis-associated protein TRPML1. Venkatachalam K, Hofmann T, Montell C. J Biol Chem. 2006 Jun 23. 281(25):17517-27. 10.1074/jbc.M600807200 PubMed 16606612.
Backbone
  Vector backbone: pcDNA3.1
  Backbone size w/o insert (bp): 5500
  Vector type: Mammalian Expression
Growth in bacteria
  Bacterial resistance: Ampicillin, 100 μg/mL
  Growth temperature: 37°C
  Growth strain: DH5alpha
  Copy number: High Copy
Gene/Insert
  Gene/Insert name: TRPML2 (alt name: Mucolipin-2)
  Species: M. musculus (mouse)
  Insert size (bp): 1617
  GenBank ID: NM_026656
  Entrez Gene: Mcoln2 (a.k.a. 3300002C04Rik, AI549968, C86638, TRP, TRPML2)
  Tag / fusion protein: myc (C terminal on insert)
  Cloning method: Restriction Enzyme; 5′ cloning site HindIII (not destroyed); 3′ cloning site XhoI (not destroyed)
  Sequencing primers: 5′ T7; 3′ V5
Resource information
  A portion of this plasmid was derived from a plasmid made by: EST from Invitrogen
Terms and licenses: Academic/Nonprofit Terms; Industry Terms: Not Available to Industry
How to cite: TRPML2-MYC was a gift from Craig Montell (Addgene plasmid # 18829 ; http://n2t.net/addgene:18829 ; RRID:Addgene_18829)
