[The description below was written by a language model from this plasmid's Addgene catalogue record.]
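Description:
TRPML2-MYC is a mammalian expression plasmid built on the pcDNA3.1 backbone (about 5.5 kb without insert) that carries the mouse TRPML2 coding sequence, also known as mucolipin-2 and encoded by the Mcoln2 gene. The insert of roughly 1.6 kb was placed between the HindIII and XhoI sites of the polylinker, both of which remain intact, and part of the construct was derived from a commercial EST clone. The protein is fused to a myc epitope at its C terminus, which allows it to be detected or immunoprecipitated with anti-myc antibodies without needing a TRPML2-specific reagent. The plasmid is maintained in E. coli as a high-copy replicon under ampicillin selection.

The record does not list the promoter or other regulatory elements, and no feature table is provided. pcDNA3.1-family vectors generally drive the insert from the CMV immediate-early promoter, with a T7 promoter upstream of the cloning site; this agrees with T7 being listed as the 5′ sequencing primer. A V5 primer is given for the 3′ side, which suggests a backbone variant with tag sequence downstream of the polylinker, but the exact variant and any mammalian selection marker are not stated.

The associated work concerns the subcellular localization of TRPML channels, specifically how lysosomal targeting of TRPML3 depends on TRPML2 and the mucolipidosis-associated protein TRPML1. The construct is therefore suited to transient expression of epitope-tagged TRPML2 in cultured mammalian cells for localization, co-expression and protein interaction experiments among mucolipin family members.
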