>Addgene plasmid #18829 | TRPML2-MYC | addgene partial sequence | sequence record 24719 | BGHrev
GNTAGGGCCTCTGACTCGAGTAATCTTCTTCACTTATTAATTTTTGTTCGTCAATGAGAATCAAGTGGTC
ATTGCTTCTTCTCCTCCTCAGACAGCAGAGGCAGGACAGCAAGGCCGATGGCTGCTTCTGGTACCCATCT
TTGCTTCCGCTCTCCTTCAGGAATTTCTGCAGATCTGTTTCAGGAAACCCATGCTGCTGGTACTTCTTAA
TGGTGTGGTAAGAGTCGGTGATGAGCGCGATGAAGAGGCTGAGGACCATGTAAATGAATAGGCTGATAAA
GGAATACAGGTAGAGGCGGCTGAACAGCCACACCAGAATGCTCTTCTGCTGGATCTGAGCGAACGTGGCA
AACATGTCATCGCCGTTGACCAGAGAAAACAGGCATTCAGCGACTATGTTCAGGTTTTCAAACTTCTCGT
GGTACGGTCCTAAGACAATCCAGCCGCAGAAGGTGTACCCCAGGTAGATCATGCCAGCGCAAGCACAGAA
CCGGAGAACTTTGGGCAGTGAGGCTTGCATGGTTAAAATGAGCACGTTGTACGTCTGAAAGTAACCCAGA
TATCTGATGACTCCAACCCAGACAAAGAGCGTCGACGTCCCGAGCAAGATGCTGCACACGTCATAGTTTG
TGATGNGCNTGTTNNTGATTTCCATCTTCAATAGGGATCCATNTGCTGGCTGGGNNCNCTNAATGCNACC
AGACNCCCCTCNGTNAACAATCCCNNGGNCCGCCCCNCCCCGCGNTTTTGTCTTCTCNNGAAAANTTAAA
ATCTCTCCTCACCTCAAGN
